Addgene plasmid #164900: pANY8
Purpose: Containing His-ELP-intein multifunctional tag for protein purification by combining Ni-NTA-based and ELP-based strategy with a specially designed purification protocol.
Depositing lab: Yingfeng An. Depositing organization: Shenyang Agricultural University.
Backbone
  Vector backbone: pANY8
  Backbone manufacturer: Yingfeng An
  Vector type: Bacterial Expression
Growth in bacteria
  Bacterial resistance: Kanamycin, 50 μg/mL
  Growth temperature: 37°C
  Growth strain: ccdB Survival
  Copy number: High Copy
Gene/Insert
  Gene/Insert name: ccdB cassette
  Species: Synthetic
  Tag / fusion protein: His-ELP-Intein-tag (N terminal on insert)
  Cloning method: Restriction Enzyme; 5′ cloning site unknown (unknown if destroyed); 3′ cloning site unknown (unknown if destroyed)
  Sequencing primers: 5′ unknown
Terms and licenses: Academic/Nonprofit Terms; Industry Terms: Not Available to Industry
Depositor comments: Plasmid containing ccdB cassette and a multifunctional fusion tag for background-free molecular cloning, protein expression and His-ELP-intein-based protein purification.
How to cite: pANY8 was a gift from Yingfeng An (Addgene plasmid # 164900 ; http://n2t.net/addgene:164900 ; RRID:Addgene_164900)
