[The description below was written by a language model from this plasmid's Addgene catalogue record and pLannotate feature annotations shown in this document.]
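Description:
pANY8 is a 4,157 nt bacterial expression and cloning vector designed to fuse a protein of interest to a multifunctional N-terminal His-ELP-intein tag. It replicates from a high-copy ColE1/pUC-type origin and is selected with kanamycin through an aph(3')-Ia (KanR) gene lying on the opposite strand from the expression cassette, next to a short tet promoter annotation. Expression is driven by a T7 promoter followed by the phage T7 gene 10 ribosome binding site and closed by a T7 terminator, so it is intended for E. coli hosts that supply T7 RNA polymerase.

Between these elements sits the tag region followed by a ccdB cassette. The feature table does not annotate the His, elastin-like polypeptide or intein segments, but the large unannotated stretch downstream of the RBS is presumably where the tag described in the catalogue entry lies. The ccdB gene encodes a gyrase-poisoning toxin, preceded here by a partial ccdA fragment. It acts as a counter-selectable stuffer: the parent plasmid must be kept in a ccdB-tolerant strain, whereas in ordinary cloning strains only clones in which the cassette has been replaced by an insert survive, giving the "background-free" cloning noted by the depositor. Cloning is by restriction enzymes, though the sites are not recorded. The short PDK intron and SET1 hits are fragmentary matches and probably not functional parts.

The resulting fusion is meant for purification that combines Ni-NTA affinity capture via the His tag with ELP-based purification, which generally exploits the reversible temperature- or salt-triggered aggregation of ELPs. Inteins in such tags typically provide self-cleavage to release the target protein, although the record does not detail this step.
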