Features (pLannotate 1.2.2; 10 found; start..end, strand, type, name):
      1..19      +  promoter       T7 promoter: promoter for bacteriophage T7 RNA polymerase
     51..73      +  RBS            RBS: efficient ribosome binding site from bacteriophage T7 gene 10 (Olins and Rangwala, 1989)
   1671..1749    +  intron         PDK intron (fragment): pdk; modified pyruvate orthophosphate dikinase intron from Flaveria trinervia 3.0
   1840..1998    +  CDS            ccdA (fragment): CCDA_ECO57 - Also known as H, letA. Experimental evidence at protein level: Swiss-Prot protein existence level 1. Antitoxin component of a type II toxin-antitoxin (TA) system which inhibits the post-segregational killing (PSK) of plasmid-free cells, also referred to as a plasmid addiction system. Binds to and blocks the activity of CcdB; will also remove bound CcdB protein from the CcdB-GyrA complex by forming a CcdA-CcdB complex, a process termed rejuvenation. Functions as a transcriptional corepressor for the ccdAB operon, repression also requires CcdB (By similarity). From Escherichia coli
   2003..2305    +  CDS            ccdB: CCDB_ECOLI - Also known as G, letB, letD. Experimental evidence at protein level: Swiss-Prot protein existence level 1. Toxic component of a type II toxin-antitoxin (TA) system, functioning in plasmid maintainence. Responsible for the post- segregational killing (PSK) of plasmid-free cells, also referred to as a plasmid addiction system. Half-life of over 2 hours. Cell killing by CcdB is accompanied by filamentation, defects in chromosome and plasmid segregation, defects in cell division, formation of anucleate cells, decreased DNA synthesis and plasmid loss. Interferes with the activity of DN
   2371..2392    +  CDS            SET1 (fragment): solubility-enhancement tag derived from T7 phage gene 10B
   2400..2447    +  terminator     T7 terminator: transcription terminator for bacteriophage T7 RNA polymerase
   2515..2543    -  promoter       tet promoter: E. coli promoter for tetracycline efflux protein gene
   2556..3371    -  CDS            KanR: aminoglycoside phosphotransferase; aph(3')-Ia; confers resistance to kanamycin in bacteria or G418 (Geneticin®) in eukaryotes
   3493..4081    +  rep_origin     ori: high-copy-number ColE1/pMB1/pBR322/pUC origin of replication
>Addgene plasmid #164900 | pANY8 | addgene full sequence | sequence record 330483 | Addgene NGS Result
TAATACGACTCACTATAGGGAGACCACAACGGTTTCCCTCTAGAAATAATTTTGTTTAACTTTAAGAAGG
AGATATACATATGGGCCACCATCATCACCACCATGATTATGATATTCCAACTACCGAGAATTTGTATTTT
CAGGGGGTCCCGGGGAAAGGCGTGCCTGGTGTCGGGGTTCCAGGTGTGGGTGTACCAGGGGTAGGTGTAC
CAGGTGTGGGCGTTCCAGGCGTTGGTGTACCAGGAGTAGGAGTCCCAGGTGTAGGCGTACCGGGTTTTGG
AGTACCTGGAAAGGGCGTCCCAGGGGTTGGTGTACCCGGCGTTGGTGTTCCTGGGGTAGGTGTTCCAGGC
GTAGGAGTACCAGGCGTTGGAGTTCCTGGTGTTGGGGTGCCTGGCGTTGGGGTTCCTGGTTTTGGTGTCC
CAGGAAAGGGAGTTCCTGGCGTAGGCGTTCCAGGAGTCGGCGTACCGGGAGTTGGAGTTCCAGGAGTAGG
CGTTCCTGGAGTCGGAGTACCTGGGGTCGGCGTGCCTGGAGTCGGTGTTCCAGGATTCGGTGTTCCTGGT
AAAGGCGTCCCAGGAGTGGGTGTTCCTGGCGTCGGAGTGCCTGGAGTAGGGGTTCCCGGTGTAGGCGTGC
CCGGAGTAGGTGTACCTGGAGTTGGTGTACCGGGAGTAGGTGTCCCTGGTTTCGGAGTCCCTGGCAAGGG
GGTACCCGGAGTTGGCGTACCGGGGGTCGGGGTCCCAGGCGTCGGTGTACCGGGCGTTGGAGTCCCCGGT
GTCGGTGTGCCCGGCGTCGGCGTGCCCGGTGTAGGTGTGCCTGGTTTCGGTGTGCCAGGCAAGGGAGTAC
CAGGAGTCGGGGTACCGGGTGTTGGCGTACCCGGGGTGGGGGTTCCTGGAGTGGGAGTTCCGGGGGTGGG
AGTGCCTGGGGTGGGTGTACCGGGGGTTGGGGTGCCAGGATTCGGAGTGCCGGGGAAAGGTGTTCCGGGT
GTGGGAGTCCCCGGCGTAGGGGTACCTGGTGTAGGGGTACCAGGCGTAGGTGTACCCGGGGTCGGAGTTC
CAGGTGTAGGTGTACCGGGTGTCGGGGTCCCCGGATTCGGTGTGAGCTCGAACAACAACAACAATAACAA
TAACAACAACGAATTCGCCCTCGCAGAGGGCACTCGGATCTTCGATCCGGTCACCGGTACAACGCATCGC
ATCGAGGATGTTGTCGGTGGGCGCAAGCCTATTCATGTCGTGGCTGCTGCCAAGGACGGAACGCTGCGTG
CGCGGCCCGTGGTGTCCTGGTTCGACCAGGGAACGCGGGATGTGATCGGGTTGCGGATCGCCGGTGGCGC
CATCCTGTGGGCGACACCCGATCACAAGGTGCTGACAGAGTACGGCTGGCGTGCCGCCGGGGAACTCCGC
AAGGGAGACAGGGTGGCGCAACCGCGACGCTTCGATGGATTCGGTGACAGTGCGCCGATTCCGGCGCGCG
TGCAGGCGCTCGCGGATGCCCTGGATGACAAATTCCTGCACGACATGCTGGCGGAAGAACTCCGCTATTC
CGTGATCCGAGAAGTGCTGCCAACGCGGCGGGCACGGACGTTCGGCCTCGAGGTCGAGGAACTGCACACC
CTCGTCGCCGAAGGGGTTGTTGTACACAACGGATCCACTAGTAGGCCTGTCGACGGTCAGTCCGGCTTAC
TAAAAGCCAGATAACAGTATGCGTATTTGCGCGCTGATTTTTGCGGTATAAGAATATATACTGATATGTA
TACCCGAAGTATGTCAAAAAGAGGTATGCTATGAAGCAGCGTATTACAGTGACAGTTGACAGCGACAGCT
ATCAGTTGCTCAAGGCATATATGATGTCAATATCTCCGGTCTGGTAAGCACAACCATGCAGAATGAAGCC
CGTCGTCTGCGTGCCGAACGCTGGAAAGCGGAAAATCAGGAAGGGATGGCTGAGGTCGCCCGGTTTATTG
AAATGAACGGCTCTTTTGCTGACGAGAACAGGGGCTGGTGAAATGCAGTTTAAGGTTTACACCTATAAAA
GAGAGAGCCGTTATCGTCTGTTTGTGGATGTACAGAGTGATATTATTGACACGCCCGGGCGACGGATGGT
GATCCCCCTGGCCAGTGCACGTCTGCTGTCAGATAAAGTCTCCCGTGAACTTTACCCGGTGGTGCATATC
GGGGATGAAAGCTGGCGCATGATGACCACCGATATGGCCAGTGTGCCGGTCTCCGTTATCGGGGAAGAAG
TGGCTGATCTCAGCCACCGCGAAAATGACATCAAAAACGCCATTAACCTGATGTTCTGGGGAATATAAAT
GTCAGGCTCCCTTATACACAGCCAGTCGACTGACCGTCAGGCCTCCATGGGAGCTCCTGCAGTTGGCTGC
TGCCACCGCTGAGCAATAACTAGCATAACCCCTTGGGGCCTCTAAACGGGTCTTGAGGGGTTTTTTGCTG
AAAGGAGGAACTATATCCGGATATCCCTGACTGCGTTAGCAATTTAACTGTGATAAACTACCGCATTAAA
GCTTATCGATGATAAGCTGTCAAACATGAGAATTCTTAGAAAAACTCATCGAGCATCAAATGAAACTGCA
ATTTATTCATATCAGGATTATCAATACCATATTTTTGAAAAAGCCGTTTCTGTAATGAAGGAGAAAACTC
ACCGAGGCAGTTCCATAGGATGGCAAGATCCTGGTATCGGTCTGCGATTCCGACTCGTCCAACATCAATA
CAACCTATTAATTTCCCCTCGTCAAAAATAAGGTTATCAAGTGAGAAATCACCATGAGTGACGACTGAAT
CCGGTGAGAATGGCAAAAGTTTGTGCATTTCTTTCCAGACTTGTTCAACAGGCCAGCCATTACGCTCGTC
ATCAAAATCACTCGCATCAACCAAACCGTTATTCATTCGTGATTGCGCCTGAGCGAGACGAAATACGCGA
TCGCTGTTAAAAGGACAATTACAAACAGGAATCGAATGCAACCGGCGCAGGAACACTGCCAGCGCATCAA
CAATATTTTCACCTGAATCAGGATATTCTTCTAATACCTGGAATGCTGTTTTCCCGGGGATCGCAGTGGT
GAGTAACCATGCGTCATCAGGAGTACGGATAAAATGCTTGATGGTCGGAAGCGGCATAAATTCCGTCAGC
CAGTTTAGTCTGACCATCTCATCTGTAACATCATTGGCAACGCTACCTTTGCCATGTTTCAGAAACAACT
CTGGCGCATCGGGCTTCCCATACAATCGATAGATTGTCGCACCTGATTGCCCGACATTATCGCGAGCCCA
TTTATACCCATATAAATCAGCATCCATGTTGGAATTTAATCGCGGCCTCGAGCAAGACGTTTCCCGTTGA
ATATGGCTCATAACACCCCTTGTATTACTGTTTATGTAAGCAGACAGTTTTATTGTTCATGACAAAAATC
CCTTAACGTGAGTTTTCGTTCCACTGAGCGTCAGACCCCGTAGAAAAGATCAAAGGATCTTCTTGAGATC
CTTTTTTTCTGCGCGTAATCTGCTGCTTGCAAACAAAAAAACCACCGCTACCAGCGGTGGTTTGTTTGCC
GGATCAAGAGCTACCAACTCTTTTTCCGAAGGTAACTGGCTTCAGCAGAGCGCAGATACCAAATACTGTC
CTTCTAGTGTAGCCGTAGTTAGGCCACCACTTCAAGAACTCTGTAGCACCGCCTACATACCTCGCTCTGC
TAATCCTGTTACCAGTGGCTGCTGCCAGTGGCGATAAGTCGTGTCTTACCGGGTTGGACTCAAGACGATA
GTTACCGGATAAGGCGCAGCGGTCGGGCTGAACGGGGGGTTCGTGCACACAGCCCAGCTTGGAGCGAACG
ACCTACACCGAACTGAGATACCTACAGCGTGAGCTATGAGAAAGCGCCACGCTTCCCGAAGGGAGAAAGG
CGGACAGGTATCCGGTAAGCGGCAGGGTCGGAACAGGAGAGCGCACGAGGGAGCTTCCAGGGGGAAACGC
CTGGTATCTTTATAGTCCTGTCGGGTTTCGCCACCTCTGACTTGAGCGTCGATTTTTGTGATGCTCGTCA
GGGGGGCGGAGCCTATGGAAAAACGCCAGCAACGCGGCCTTTTTACGGTTCCTGGCCTTTTGCTGGCCTT
TGGTACCAGATCTCGATCCCGCGAAAT
